Addgene plasmid #193756: pTA2EGFP
Purpose: Expresses EGFP under the control of PLTetO-1 promoter, ColE1 origin of replication, Ampicillin selection
Depositing lab: Sangram Bagh. Depositing organization: Saha Institute of Nuclear Physics. Publication: A single layer artificial neural network type architecture with molecular engineered bacteria for reversible and irreversible computing. Sarkar K, Bonnerjee D, Srivastava R, Bagh S. Chem Sci. 2021 Nov 9;12(48):15821-15832. doi: 10.1039/d1sc01505b. eCollection 2021 Dec 15. PubMed 35024106.
Backbone
  Vector backbone: pZ
  Backbone size w/o insert (bp): 2234
  Total vector size (bp): 2954
  Vector type: Bacterial Expression
Growth in bacteria
  Bacterial resistance: Ampicillin, 100 μg/mL
  Growth temperature: 37°C
  Growth strain: DH5alpha
  Copy number: High Copy
Gene/Insert
  Gene/Insert name: EGFP
  Species: Bacteria
  Insert size (bp): 720
  Promoter: PLTetO-1
  Cloning method: Restriction Enzyme; 5′ cloning site KpnI (unknown if destroyed); 3′ cloning site XbaI (unknown if destroyed)
  Sequencing primers: 5′ CAAGGGCGAGGAGCTGTT; 3′ CCATGCCGAGAGTGATCC
Terms and licenses: Academic/Nonprofit Terms; Industry Terms: Not Available to Industry
How to cite: pTA2EGFP was a gift from Sangram Bagh (Addgene plasmid # 193756 ; http://n2t.net/addgene:193756 ; RRID:Addgene_193756)
