[The description below was written by a language model from this plasmid's Addgene catalogue record and pLannotate feature annotations shown in this document.]
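Description:
pTA2EGFP is a small bacterial expression plasmid of roughly 3 kb built on the modular pZ backbone and intended for use in Escherichia coli. It replicates from a high-copy ColE1-type origin and is selected with ampicillin through a β-lactamase (AmpR) gene driven by its native bla promoter. The resistance cassette and origin lie on the opposite strand from the reporter. A phage lambda t0 terminator sits downstream of AmpR, which limits read-through from the marker into the origin.

The payload is a single reporter unit. The PLtetO-1 promoter, a phage lambda PL derivative carrying tet operator sites, drives a 720 bp EGFP coding sequence, and transcription ends at the rrnB T1 terminator. According to the record, EGFP was inserted between KpnI and XbaI sites. The annotation identifies it as the original mammalian codon-optimised enhanced GFP, although the catalogue lists the insert species as bacteria. No TetR gene is annotated on the plasmid. PLtetO-1 would therefore be expected to behave as a strong constitutive promoter in hosts lacking TetR. It would be repressible, and inducible with tetracycline analogues, only where the repressor is supplied from the chromosome or another plasmid.

The construct gives a fluorescent readout of PLtetO-1 activity. It was deposited in connection with work on engineered bacteria that implement artificial neural network-style architectures for reversible and irreversible computing, where a plasmid of this kind would plausibly serve as an output or characterisation module, though the record does not specify its exact role.
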