Features (pLannotate 1.2.2; 7 found; start..end, strand, type, name):
      7..80      +  promoter       PLtetO-1 promoter: modified phage lambda PL promoter with tet operator sites (Lutz and Bujard, 1997)
    108..827     +  CDS            EGFP: the original enhanced GFP (Yang et al., 1996) mammalian codon-optimized
    851..937     +  terminator     rrnB T1 terminator: Escherichia coli rrnB; transcription terminator T1 from the E. coli rrnB gene
   1102..1690    -  rep_origin     ori: high-copy-number ColE1/pMB1/pBR322/pUC origin of replication
   1778..1872    -  terminator     lambda t0 terminator: transcription terminator from phage lambda
   1902..2762    -  CDS            AmpR: β-lactamase; bla; confers resistance to ampicillin, carbenicillin, and related antibiotics
   2763..2867    -  promoter       AmpR promoter: bla
>Addgene plasmid #193756 | pTA2EGFP | addgene full sequence | sequence record 390101 | Addgene NGS Result
CTCGAGTCCCTATCAGTGATAGAGATTGACATCCCTATCAGTGATAGAGATACTGAGCACATCAGCAGGA
CGCACTGACCGAATTCATTAAAGAGGAGAAAGGTACCATGGTGAGCAAGGGCGAGGAGCTGTTCACCGGG
GTGGTGCCCATCCTGGTCGAGCTGGACGGCGACGTAAACGGCCACAAGTTCAGCGTGTCCGGCGAGGGCG
AGGGCGATGCCACCTACGGCAAGCTGACCCTGAAGTTCATCTGCACCACCGGCAAGCTGCCCGTGCCCTG
GCCCACCCTCGTGACCACCCTGACCTACGGCGTGCAGTGCTTCAGCCGCTACCCCGACCACATGAAGCAG
CACGACTTCTTCAAGTCCGCCATGCCCGAAGGCTACGTCCAGGAGCGCACCATCTTCTTCAAGGACGACG
GCAACTACAAGACCCGCGCCGAGGTGAAGTTCGAGGGCGACACCCTGGTGAACCGCATCGAGCTGAAGGG
CATCGACTTCAAGGAGGACGGCAACATCCTGGGGCACAAGCTGGAGTACAACTACAACAGCCACAACGTC
TATATCATGGCCGACAAGCAGAAGAACGGCATCAAGGTGAACTTCAAGATCCGCCACAACATCGAGGACG
GCAGCGTGCAGCTCGCCGACCACTACCAGCAGAACACCCCCATCGGCGACGGCCCCGTGCTGCTGCCCGA
CAACCACTACCTGAGCACCCAGTCCGCCCTGAGCAAAGACCCCAACGAGAAGCGCGATCACATGGTCCTG
CTGGAGTTCGTGACCGCCGCCGGGATCACTCTCGGCATGGACGAGCTGTACAAGTAAAGCGGCCGCGACT
CTAGAGGCATCAAATAAAACGAAAGGCTCAGTCGAAAGACTGGGCCTTTCGTTTTATCTGTTGTTTGTCG
GTGAACGCTCTCCTGAGTAGGACAAATCCGCCGCCCTAGACCTAGGGCGTTCGGCTGCGGCGAGCGGTAT
CAGCTCACTCAAAGGCGGTAATACGGTTATCCACAGAATCAGGGGATAACGCAGGAAAGAACATGTGAGC
AAAAGGCCAGCAAAAGGCCAGGAACCGTAAAAAGGCCGCGTTGCTGGCGTTTTTCCATAGGCTCCGCCCC
CCTGACGAGCATCACAAAAATCGACGCTCAAGTCAGAGGTGGCGAAACCCGACAGGACTATAAAGATACC
AGGCGTTTCCCCCTGGAAGCTCCCTCGTGCGCTCTCCTGTTCCGACCCTGCCGCTTACCGGATACCTGTC
CGCCTTTCTCCCTTCGGGAAGCGTGGCGCTTTCTCATAGCTCACGCTGTAGGTATCTCAGTTCGGTGTAG
GTCGTTCGCTCCAAGCTGGGCTGTGTGCACGAACCCCCCGTTCAGCCCGACCGCTGCGCCTTATCCGGTA
ACTATCGTCTTGAGTCCAACCCGGTAAGACACGACTTATCGCCACTGGCAGCAGCCACTGGTAACAGGAT
TAGCAGAGCGAGGTATGTAGGCGGTGCTACAGAGTTCTTGAAGTGGTGGCCTAACTACGGCTACACTAGA
AGGACAGTATTTGGTATCTGCGCTCTGCTGAAGCCAGTTACCTTCGGAAAAAGAGTTGGTAGCTCTTGAT
CCGGCAAACAAACCACCGCTGGTAGCGGTGGTTTTTTTGTTTGCAAGCAGCAGATTACGCGCAGAAAAAA
AGGATCTCAAGAAGATCCTTTGATCTTTTCTACGGGGTCTGACGCTCAGTGGAACGAAAACTCACGTTAA
GGGATTTTGGTCATGACTAGTGCTTGGATTCTCACCAATAAAAAACGCCCGGCGGCAACCGAGCGTTCTG
AACAAATCCAGATGGAGTTCTGAGGTCATTACTGGATCTATCAACAGGAGTCCAAGCGAGCTCGTAAACT
TGGTCTGACAGTTACCAATGCTTAATCAGTGAGGCACCTATCTCAGCGATCTGTCTATTTCGTTCATCCA
TAGTTGCCTGACTCCCCGTCGTGTAGATAACTACGATACGGGAGGGCTTACCATCTGGCCCCAGTGCTGC
AATGATACCGCGAGACCCACGCTCACCGGCTCCAGATTTATCAGCAATAAACCAGCCAGCCGGAAGGGCC
GAGCGCAGAAGTGGTCCTGCAACTTTATCCGCCTCCATCCAGTCTATTAATTGTTGCCGGGAAGCTAGAG
TAAGTAGTTCGCCAGTTAATAGTTTGCGCAACGTTGTTGCCATTGCTACAGGCATCGTGGTGTCACGCTC
GTCGTTTGGTATGGCTTCATTCAGCTCCGGTTCCCAACGATCAAGGCGAGTTACATGATCCCCCATGTTG
TGCAAAAAAGCGGTTAGCTCCTTCGGTCCTCCGATCGTTGTCAGAAGTAAGTTGGCCGCAGTGTTATCAC
TCATGGTTATGGCAGCACTGCATAATTCTCTTACTGTCATGCCATCCGTAAGATGCTTTTCTGTGACTGG
TGAGTACTCAACCAAGTCATTCTGAGAATAGTGTATGCGGCGACCGAGTTGCTCTTGCCCGGCGTCAATA
CGGGATAATACCGCGCCACATAGCAGAACTTTAAAAGTGCTCATCATTGGAAAACGTTCTTCGGGGCGAA
AACTCTCAAGGATCTTACCGCTGTTGAGATCCAGTTCGATGTAACCCACTCGTGCACCCAACTGATCTTC
AGCATCTTTTACTTTCACCAGCGTTTCTGGGTGAGCAAAAACAGGAAGGCAAAATGCCGCAAAAAAGGGA
ATAAGGGCGACACGGAAATGTTGAATACTCATACTCTTCCTTTTTCAATATTATTGAAGCATTTATCAGG
GTTATTGTCTCATGAGCGGATACATATTTGAATGTATTTAGAAAAATAAACAAATAGGGGTTCCGCGCAC
ATTTCCCCGAAAAGTGCCACCTGACGTCTAAGAAACCATTATTATCATGACATTAACCTATAAAAATAGG
CGTATCACGAGGCCCTTTCGTCTTCAC
